Addgene plasmid #198644: pEM.P02R
Purpose: Easy-MISE toolkit pEM-plasmid containing ENO2 promoter with FG protruding ends
Depositing lab: Paola Branduardi. Depositing organization: Universita degli Studi di Milano-Bicocca. Publication: Easy Modular Integrative fuSion-ready Expression (Easy-MISE) Toolkit for Fast Engineering of Heterologous Productions in Saccharomyces cerevisiae. Maestroni L, Butti P, Milanesi R, Pagliari S, Campone L, Serra I, Branduardi P. ACS Synth Biol. 2023 Apr 14. doi: 10.1021/acssynbio.3c00015. PubMed 37058502.
Backbone
  Vector backbone: pGA-blue
  Backbone manufacturer: IndBioTech Lab
  Vector type: Yeast Expression, Synthetic Biology
Growth in bacteria
  Bacterial resistance: Kanamycin, 50 μg/mL
  Growth temperature: 37°C
  Growth strain: DH5alpha
  Copy number: High Copy
Gene/Insert
  Gene/Insert name: pENO2
  Species: S. cerevisiae (budding yeast)
  Cloning method: Unknown
Terms and licenses: Academic/Nonprofit Terms; Industry Terms: Not Available to Industry
Depositor comments: Cloning Method: Goldon Gate Assembly
How to cite: pEM.P02R was a gift from Paola Branduardi (Addgene plasmid # 198644 ; http://n2t.net/addgene:198644 ; RRID:Addgene_198644)
