[The description below was written by a language model from this plasmid's Addgene catalogue record and pLannotate feature annotations shown in this document.]
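Description:
pEM.P02R is a small (about 2.55 kb) part-donor plasmid from the Easy-MISE (Easy Modular Integrative fuSion-ready Expression) toolkit, a Golden Gate-based modular cloning system for building heterologous expression cassettes in Saccharomyces cerevisiae. It is built on the pGA-blue backbone and is maintained only in E. coli. A high-copy ColE1/pUC-type origin drives replication, and a kanamycin resistance gene (aminoglycoside phosphotransferase) provides selection. The feature table shows no yeast origin of replication or yeast selectable marker. This fits a storage vector that supplies one part for assembly rather than a plasmid that functions in yeast on its own.

The payload is the promoter of the S. cerevisiae ENO2 (enolase) gene, generally regarded as a strong glycolytic promoter. According to the record, the promoter is flanked so that it is released with "FG" protruding ends, the overhang pair that sets its position and orientation when it is joined to other toolkit modules. The record does not state which type IIS enzyme is used or the overhang sequences.

The automated annotation does not label the promoter as such. Instead it marks an SPC97 fragment and an uncharacterised yeast ORF (YHX3) in roughly the 1.88 to 2.37 kb region. These hits most likely reflect yeast genomic sequence carried within the cloned promoter fragment, not intended coding payloads. A short lacI fragment next to the insert is probably a remnant of the backbone's cloning region. The plasmid's typical use is to supply pENO2 as a standard promoter part when assembling yeast expression constructs.
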