Features (pLannotate 1.2.2; 5 found; start..end, strand, type, name):
    150..965     +  CDS            KanR: aminoglycoside phosphotransferase; aph(3')-Ia; confers resistance to kanamycin in bacteria or G418 (Geneticin®) in eukaryotes
   1050..1638    +  rep_origin     ori: high-copy-number ColE1/pMB1/pBR322/pUC origin of replication
   1821..1864    +  CDS            lacI (fragment): lac repressor; lacI; The lac repressor binds to the lac operator to inhibit transcription in E. coli. This inhibition can be relieved by adding lactose or isopropyl-β-D-thiogalactopyranoside (IPTG).
   1877..2020    +  CDS            SPC97 (fragment): SPC97_YEAST - Experimental evidence at protein level: Swiss-Prot protein existence level 1. Involved in microtubule organization by the microtubule organizing center, the spindle pole body (SPB). Probably part of the microtubule attachment site at the SPB. From Saccharomyces cerevisiae (strain ATCC 204508 / S288c) (Baker's yeast).
   2035..2370    -  CDS            YHX3_YEAST: Experimental evidence at protein level: Swiss-Prot protein existence level 1. From Saccharomyces cerevisiae (strain ATCC 204508 / S288c) (Baker's yeast).
>Addgene plasmid #198644 | pEM.P02R | addgene full sequence | sequence record 393171 | Addgene NGS Result
GACCCTGTCAGACCAAGTTTACTCATATATACTTTAGATTGATTTAAAACTTCATTTTTAATTTAAAAGG
ATCTAGGTGAAGATCCTTTTTGATAATCTCATGAACAATAAAACTGTCTGCTTACATAAACAGTAATACA
AGGGGTGTTATGAGCCATATTCAACGGGAAACGTCTTGCTCTAGGCCGCGATTAAATTCCAACATGGATG
CTGATTTATATGGGTATAAATGGGCTCGCGATAATGTCGGGCAATCAGGTGCGACAATCTATCGATTGTA
TGGGAAGCCCGATGCGCCAGAGTTGTTTCTGAAACATGGCAAAGGTAGCGTTGCCAATGATGTTACAGAT
GAGATGGTCAGACTAAACTGGCTGACGGAATTTATGCCTCTTCCGACCATCAAGCATTTTATCCGTACTC
CTGATGATGCATGGTTACTCACCACTGCGATCCCCGGGAAAACAGCATTCCAGGTATTAGAAGAATATCC
TGATTCAGGTGAAAATATTGTTGATGCGCTGGCAGTGTTCCTGCGCCGGTTGCATTCGATTCCTGTTTGT
AATTGTCCTTTTAACAGCGATCGCGTATTTCGACTCGCTCAGGCGCAATCACGAATGAATAACGGTTTGG
TTGATGCGAGTGATTTTGATGACGAGCGTAATGGCTGGCCTGTTGAACAAGTCTGGAAAGAAATGCATAA
ACTTTTGCCATTCTCACCGGATTCAGTCGTCACTCATGGTGATTTCTCACTTGATAACCTTATTTTTGAC
GAGGGGAAATTAATAGGTTGTATTGATGTTGGACGAGTCGGAATCGCAGACCGATACCAGGATCTTGCCA
TCCTATGGAACTGCCTCGGTGAGTTTTCTCCTTCATTACAGAAACGGCTTTTTCAAAAATATGGTATTGA
TAATCCTGATATGAATAAATTGCAGTTTCATTTGATGCTCGATGAGTTTTTCTAAGAATTAATTCATGAC
CAAAATCCCTTAACGTGAGTTTTCGTTCCACTGAGCGTCAGACCCCGTAGAAAAGATCAAAGGATCTTCT
TGAGATCCTTTTTTTCTGCGCGTAATCTGCTGCTTGCAAACAAAAAAACCACCGCTACCAGCGGTGGTTT
GTTTGCCGGATCAAGAGCTACCAACTCTTTTTCCGAAGGTAACTGGCTTCAGCAGAGCGCAGATACCAAA
TACTGTTCTTCTAGTGTAGCCGTAGTTAGGCCACCACTTCAAGAACTCTGTAGCACCGCCTACATACCTC
GCTCTGCTAATCCTGTTACCAGTGGCTGCTGCCAGTGGCGATAAGTCGTGTCTTACCGGGTTGGACTCAA
GACGATAGTTACCGGATAAGGCGCAGCGGTCGGGCTGAACGGGGGGTTCGTGCACACAGCCCAGCTTGGA
GCGAACGACCTACACCGAACTGAGATACCTACAGCGTGAGCTATGAGAAAGCGCCACGCTTCCCGAAGGG
AGAAAGGCGGACAGGTATCCGGTAAGCGGCAGGGTCGGAACAGGAGAGCGCACGAGGGAGCTTCCAGGGG
GAAACGCCTGGTATCTTTATAGTCCTGTCGGGTTTCGCCACCTCTGACTTGAGCGTCGATTTTTGTGATG
CTCGTCAGGGGGGCGGAGCCTATGGAAAAACGCCAGCAACGCGGCCTTTTTACGGTTCCTGGCCTTTTGC
TGGCCTTTTGCTCACATGTTCTTTCCTGCGTTATCCCCTGATTCTGTGGATAACCGTATTACCGCCTTTG
AGTGAGCTGATACCGCTCGCCGCAGCCGAACGACCGAGCGCAGCGAGTCAGTGAGCGAGGAAGCGGAAGA
GCGCCCAATACGCAAACCGCCTCTCCCCGCGCGTTGGCCGATTCTGGTCTCCAGGACGGAAGTGTCTCAT
AAACTTTACTCAAGAGTTAAGTACTGAAAAATTCGACTTTTATGATAGTTCAAGTGTCGACGCTGCGGGT
ATAGAAAGGGTTCTTTACTCTATAGTACCTCCTCGCTCAGCATCTGCTTCTTCCCAAAGATGAACGCGGC
GTTATGTCACTAACGACGTGCACCAACTTGCGGAAAGTGGAATCCCGTTCCAAAACTGGCATCCACTAAT
TGATACATCTACACACCGCACGCCTTTTTTCTGAAGCCCACTTTCGTGGACTTTGCCATATGCAAAATTC
ATGAAGTGTGATACCAAGTCAGCATACACCTCACTAGGGTAGTTTCTTTGGTTGTATTGATCATTTGGTT
CATCGTGGTTCATTAATTTTTTTTCTCCATTGCTTTCTGGCTTTGATCTTACTATCATTTGGATTTTTGT
CGAAGGTTGTAGAATTGTATGTGACAAGTGGCACCAAGCATATATAAAAAAAAAAAGCATTATCTTCCTA
CCAGAGTTGATTGTTAAAAACGTATTTATAGCAAACGCAATTGTAATTAATTCTTATTTTGTATCTTTTC
TTCCCTTGTCTCAATCTTTTATTTTTATTTTATTTTTCTTTTCTTAGTTTCTTTCATAACACCAAGCAAC
TAATACTATAACATACAATAATAATTCAGA
